Addgene plasmid #208275: Fus-BcLOV-mCh-SOS
Purpose: Expresses Fus-BcLOV-SOS for optogenetic activation of Ras/Erk signaling. Includes an mCherry tag.
Depositing lab: Lukasz Bugaj. Depositing organization: University of Pennsylvania. Publication: Optogenetic clustering and membrane translocation of the BcLOV4 photoreceptor. Pal AA, Benman W, Mumford TR, Huang Z, Chow BY, Bugaj LJ. Proc Natl Acad Sci U S A. 2023 Aug 8;120(32):e2221615120. doi: 10.1073/pnas.2221615120. Epub 2023 Aug 1. PubMed 37527339.
Backbone
  Vector backbone: PHR
  Backbone size w/o insert (bp): 10000
  Total vector size (bp): 14500
  Vector type: Lentiviral
Growth in bacteria
  Bacterial resistance: Ampicillin, 100 μg/mL
  Growth temperature: 37°C
  Growth strain: NEB Stable
  Copy number: Unknown
Gene/Insert
  Gene/Insert name: Fus-BcLOV-mCh-SOS
  Species: H. sapiens (human); Botrytis cinerea
  Promoter: SFFV
  Cloning method: Gibson Cloning
  Sequencing primers: 5′ gcttcccgagctctataaaagagc; 3′ tgacaacgggccacaactcctc
Terms and licenses: Academic/Nonprofit Terms; Industry Terms: Not Available to Industry
How to cite: Fus-BcLOV-mCh-SOS was a gift from Lukasz Bugaj (Addgene plasmid # 208275 ; http://n2t.net/addgene:208275 ; RRID:Addgene_208275)
