[The description below was written by a language model from this plasmid's Addgene catalogue record and pLannotate feature annotations shown in this document.]
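Description:
Fus-BcLOV-mCh-SOS is a lentiviral transfer plasmid built on the pHR backbone for expressing an optogenetic activator of Ras/Erk signaling in mammalian cells. It is propagated in E. coli through a ColE1/pUC-type origin with ampicillin selection (AmpR). The viral portion carries a truncated HIV-1 5' LTR, the Ψ packaging signal with a gag fragment, the Rev response element, the cPPT/CTS, a WPRE downstream of the insert to enhance transcript expression, and a ΔU3 self-inactivating 3' LTR. These elements allow the cassette to be packaged into particles when helper functions are supplied in trans and then integrated into target cells. Outside the LTRs the annotation also picks up legacy backbone remnants (an SV40 promoter, gpt fragments, SV40 small t intron and poly(A) signal, and pieces of TcR, rop and lacI), which appear to be vestigial. No mammalian drug-selection marker is annotated within the proviral region.

The payload is a single fusion reading frame driven by the SFFV promoter. It begins with a fragment of human FUS, followed by the Botrytis cinerea photoreceptor BcLOV4. The annotation tool flags the BcLOV4 region only partially, as a phototropin-like LOV domain match. mCherry follows, and the fusion ends with a fragment annotated as human SOS2, a Ras guanine-nucleotide exchange factor. According to the record and its associated publication title, BcLOV4 undergoes light-driven clustering and membrane translocation. Recruiting the SOS portion to the membrane would then promote Ras activation and downstream Erk signaling, with mCherry reporting expression and localization. The FUS fragment presumably modulates clustering, though the record does not say so. The catalogue lists a total size of about 14.5 kb, whereas the sequenced record is 13,506 nt.
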