Features (pLannotate 1.2.2; 36 found; start..end, strand, type, name):
    302..421     +  CDS            gpt (fragment): XGPT_ECOLI - Also known as gpp, gxu. Experimental evidence at protein level: Swiss-Prot protein existence level 1. Purine salvage pathway enzyme that catalyzes the transfer of the ribosyl-5-phosphate group from 5-phospho-alpha-D-ribose 1- diphosphate (PRPP) to the N9 position of the 6-oxopurines guanine and xanthine to form the corresponding ribonucleotides GMP (guanosine 5'- monophosphate) and XMP (xanthosine 5'-monophosphate), with the release of PPi. To a lesser extent, also acts on hypoxanthine (PubMed:9100006, PubMed:3886014). Does not ribophosphorylate adenine (PubMed:3886014). From Esch
    421..756     +  CDS            gpt (fragment): XGPT_ECOLI - Also known as gpp, gxu. Experimental evidence at protein level: Swiss-Prot protein existence level 1. Purine salvage pathway enzyme that catalyzes the transfer of the ribosyl-5-phosphate group from 5-phospho-alpha-D-ribose 1- diphosphate (PRPP) to the N9 position of the 6-oxopurines guanine and xanthine to form the corresponding ribonucleotides GMP (guanosine 5'- monophosphate) and XMP (xanthosine 5'-monophosphate), with the release of PPi. To a lesser extent, also acts on hypoxanthine (PubMed:9100006, PubMed:3886014). Does not ribophosphorylate adenine (PubMed:3886014). From Esch
    851..1156    +  CDS            frsA (fragment): FRSA_ECOLI - Also known as yafA. Experimental evidence at protein level: Swiss-Prot protein existence level 1. Catalyzes the hydrolysis of esters (PubMed:15808744). Displays esterase activity toward pNP-butyrate (PubMed:15808744). May stimulate mixed-acid fermentation by acting as a fermentation/respiration switch that down-regulates respiration and up- regulates fermentation rates (PubMed:15169777). From Escherichia coli (strain K12).
   1160..1234    +  CDS            small t antigen (fragment): SV40 (simian virus 40) small t antigen
   1236..1301    +  intron         small t intron: SV40 (simian virus 40) small t antigen intron
   1431..1451    +  CDS            SV40 NLS: nuclear localization signal of SV40 (simian virus 40) large T antigen
   1770..1853    +  CDS            large T antigen (fragment): large T antigen from SV40 (simian virus 40)
   1876..2010    +  polyA_signal   SV40 poly(A) signal: SV40 polyadenylation signal
   2177..2506    +  CDS            nef (fragment): NEF_HV1BR - Experimental evidence at protein level: Swiss-Prot protein existence level 1. Extracellular Nef protein targets CD4(+) T-lymphocytes for apoptosis by interacting with CXCR4 surface receptors (PubMed:14990729). From Human immunodeficiency virus type 1 group M subtype B (isolate BRU/LAI) (HIV-1).
   2554..2811    +  LTR            5' LTR (truncated): truncated 5' long terminal repeat (LTR) from HIV-1
   2858..2983    +  misc_feature   HIV-1 Ψ: packaging signal of human immunodeficiency virus type 1
   2967..3305    +  CDS            HIV-1 gag (fragment): gag protein from human immunodeficiency virus 1; gag
   3480..3713    +  misc_feature   RRE: The Rev response element (RRE) of HIV-1 allows for Rev-dependent mRNA export from the nucleus to the cytoplasm.
   4090..4190    +  CDS            Rev (fragment): human immunodeficiency virus 1 (HIV-1) Rev protein; rev; enhances nuclear export of unspliced and incompletely spliced viral mRNAs
   4227..4344    +  misc_feature   cPPT/CTS: central polypurine tract and central termination sequence of HIV-1
   4381..4413    -  misc_feature   MCS (fragment): pBluescript multiple cloning site
   4497..4904    +  promoter       SFFV promoter: spleen focus-forming virus long terminal repeat (LTR) promoter
   4938..5399    +  CDS            FUS (fragment): FUS_HUMAN - Also known as TLS. Experimental evidence at protein level: Swiss-Prot protein existence level 1. DNA/RNA-binding protein that plays a role in various cellular processes such as transcription regulation, RNA splicing, RNA transport, DNA repair and damage response (PubMed:27731383). Binds to nascent pre-mRNAs and acts as a molecular mediator between RNA polymerase II and U1 small nuclear ribonucleoprotein thereby coupling transcription and splicing (PubMed:26124092). Binds also its own pre- mRNA and autoregulates its expression; this autoregulation mechanism is mediated by non-sense-
   6216..6518    +  CDS            PHOT (fragment): PHOT_CHLRE - Experimental evidence at protein level: Swiss-Prot protein existence level 1. Protein kinase that acts as a blue light photoreceptor (PubMed:15695460, PubMed:24285544). Required for non-photochemical quenching (NPQ), a mechanism that converts and dissipates the harmful excess absorbed light energy into heat and protect the photosynthetic apparatus from photo-oxidative damage (PubMed:27626383). Controls the energy-dependent chlorophyll fluorescence quenching (qE) activity of chlorophyll excited states by inducing the expression of the qE effector protein LHCSR3 in high light intens
   7257..7964    +  CDS            mCherry: mCherry is a basic (constitutively fluorescent) red fluorescent protein published in 2004, derived from Discosoma sp.. It is reported to be a very rapidly-maturing monomer with low acid sensitivity.
   7989..9446    +  CDS            SOS2 (fragment): SOS2_HUMAN - Experimental evidence at protein level: Swiss-Prot protein existence level 1. Promotes the exchange of Ras-bound GDP by GTP. From Homo sapiens (Human).
   9498..9528    +  misc_feature   MCS (fragment): pUC18/19 multiple cloning site
   9529..9547    +  misc_feature   MCS (fragment): pBluescript multiple cloning site
   9547..10135   +  misc_feature   WPRE: woodchuck hepatitis virus posttranscriptional regulatory element
  10136..10158   +  misc_feature   MCS (fragment): pBluescript multiple cloning site
  10175..10243   +  CDS            nef (fragment): NEF_HV1Z2 - Experimental evidence at protein level: Swiss-Prot protein existence level 1. Extracellular Nef protein targets CD4(+) T-lymphocytes for apoptosis by interacting with CXCR4 surface receptors. From Human immunodeficiency virus type 1 group M subtype D (isolate Z2/CDC-Z34) (HIV-1).
  10245..10478   +  LTR            3' LTR (ΔU3): self-inactivating 3' long terminal repeat (LTR) from HIV-1
  10503..10521   -  promoter       SP6 promoter: promoter for bacteriophage SP6 RNA polymerase
  10749..11028   +  CDS            TcR (fragment): tetracycline efflux protein; tet; confers resistance to tetracycline
  11029..11077   -  misc_feature   bom (fragment): basis of mobility region from pBR322
  11179..11214   -  CDS            rop (fragment): Rop protein, which maintains plasmids at low copy number; rop
  11309..11413   +  promoter       AmpR promoter: bla
  11414..12274   +  CDS            AmpR: β-lactamase; bla; confers resistance to ampicillin, carbenicillin, and related antibiotics
  12445..13033   +  rep_origin     ori: high-copy-number ColE1/pMB1/pBR322/pUC origin of replication
  13216..13272   +  CDS            lacI (fragment): lac repressor; lacI; The lac repressor binds to the lac operator to inhibit transcription in E. coli. This inhibition can be relieved by adding lactose or isopropyl-β-D-thiogalactopyranoside (IPTG).
  13279..102     +  promoter       SV40 promoter (across the origin): SV40 enhancer and early promoter
>Addgene plasmid #208275 | Fus-BcLOV-mCh-SOS | addgene full sequence | sequence record 415314 | Addgene NGS Result
TGACTAATTTTTTTTATTTATGCAGAGGCCGAGGCCGCCTCGGCCTCTGAGCTATTCCAGAAGTAGTGAG
GAGGCTTTTTTGGAGGCCTAGGCTTTTGCAAAAAGCTTGGACACAAGACAGGCTTGCGAGATATGTTTGA
GAATACCACTTTATCCCGCGTCAGGGAGAGGCAGTGCGTAAAAAGACGCGGACTCATGTGAAATACTGGT
TTTTAGTGCGCCAGATCTCTATAATCTCGCGCAACCTATTTTCCCCTCGAACACTTTTTAAGCCGTAGAT
AAACAGGCTGGGACACTTCACATGAGCGAAAAATACATCGTCACCTGGGACATGTTGCAGATCCATGCAC
GTAAACTCGCAAGCCGACTGATGCCTTCTGAACAATGGAAAGGCATTATTGCCGTAAGCCGTGGCGGTCT
GTACCGGGTGCGTTACTGGCGCGTGAACTGGGTATTCGTCATGTCGATACCGTTTGTATTTCCAGCTACG
ATCACGACAACCAGCGCGAGCTTAAAGTGCTGAAACGCGCAGAAGGCGATGGCGAAGGCTTCATCGTTAT
TGATGACCTGGTGGATACCGGTGGTACTGCGGTTGCGATTCGTGAAATGTATCCAAAAGCGCACTTTGTC
ACCATCTTCGCAAAACCGGCTGGTCGTCCGCTGGTTGATGACTATGTTGTTGATATCCCGCAAGATACCT
GGATTGAACAGCCGTGGGATATGGGCGTCGTATTCGTCCCGCCAATCTCCGGTCGCTAATCTTTTCAACG
CCTGGCACTGCCGGGCGTTGTTCTTTTTAACTTCAGGCGGGTTACAATAGTTTCCAGTAAGTATTCTGGA
GGCTGCATCCATGACACAGGCAAACCTGAGCGAAACCCTGTTCAAACCCCGCTTTAAACATCCTGAAACC
TCGACGCTAGTCCGCCGCTTTAATCACGGCGCACAACCGCCTGTGCAGTCGGCCCTTGATGGTAAAACCA
TCCCTCACTGGTATCGCATGATTAACCGTCTGATGTGGATCTGGCGCGGCATTGACCCACGCGAAATCCT
CGACGTCCAGGCACGTATTGTGATGAGCGATGCCGAACGTACCGACGATGATTTATACGATACGGTGATT
GGCTACCGTGGCGGCAACTGGATTTATGAGTGGGCCCCGGATCTTTGTGAAGGAACCTTACTTCTGTGGT
GTGACATAATTGGACAAACTACCTACAGAGATTTAAAGCTCTAAGGTAAATATAAAATTTTTAAGTGTAT
AATGTGTTAAACTACTGATTCTAATTGTTTGTGTATTTTAGATTCCAACCTATGGAACTGATGAATGGGA
GCAGTGGTGGAATGCCTTTAATGAGGAAAACCTGTTTTGCTCAGAAGAAATGCCATCTAGTGATGATGAG
GCTACTGCTGACTCTCAACATTCTACTCCTCCAAAAAAGAAGAGAAAGGTAGAAGACCCCAAGGACTTTC
CTTCAGAATTGCTAAGTTTTTTGAGTCATGCTGTGTTTAGTAATAGAACTCTTGCTTGCTTTGCTATTTA
CACCACAAAGGAAAAAGCTGCACTGCTATACAAGAAAATTATGGAAAAATATTCTGTAACCTTTATAAGT
AGGCATAACAGTTATAATCATAACATACTGTTTTTTCTTACTCCACACAGGCATAGAGTGTCTGCTATTA
ATAACTATGCTCAAAAATTGTGTACCTTTAGCTTTTTAATTTGTAAAGGGGTTAATAAGGAATATTTGAT
GTATAGTGCCTTGACTAGAGATCATAATCAGCCATACCACATTTGTAGAGGTTTTACTTGCTTTAAAAAA
CCTCCCACACCTCCCCCTGAACCTGAAACATAAAATGAATGCAATTGTTGTTGTTAACTTGTTTATTGCA
GCTTATAATGGTTACAAATAAAGCAATAGCATCACAAATTTCACAAATAAAGCATTTTTTTCACTGCATT
CTAGTTGTGGTTTGTCCAAACTCATCAATGTATCTTATCATGTCTGGATCAACTGGATAACTCAAGCTAA
CCAAAATCATCCCAAACTTCCCACCCCATACCCTATTACCACTGCCAATTACCTGTGGTTTCATTTACTC
TAAACCTGTGATTCCTCTGAATTATTTTCATTTTAAAGAAATTGTATTTGTTAAATATGTACTACAAACT
TAGTAGTTGGAAGGGCTAATTCACTCCCAAAGAAGACAAGATATCCTTGATCTGTGGATCTACCACACAC
AAGGCTACTTCCCTGATTAGCAGAACTACACACCAGGGCCAGGGGTCAGATATCCACTGACCTTTGGATG
GTGCTACAAGCTAGTACCAGTTGAGCCAGATAAGGTAGAAGAGGCCAATAAAGGAGAGAACACCAGCTTG
TTACACCCTGTGAGCCTGCATGGGATGGATGACCCGGAGAGAGAAGTGTTAGAGTGGAGGTTTGACAGCC
GCCTAGCATTTCATCACGTGGCCCGAGAGCTGCATCCGGAGTACTTCAAGAACTGCTGATATCGAGCTTG
CTACAAGGGACTTTCCGCTGGGGACTTTCCAGGGAGGCGTGGCCTGGGCGGGACTGGGGAGTGGCGAGCC
CTCAGATCCTGCATATAAGCAGCTGCTTTTTGCCTGTACTGGGTCTCTCTGGTTAGACCAGATCTGAGCC
TGGGAGCTCTCTGGCTAACTAGGGAACCCACTGCTTAAGCCTCAATAAAGCTTGCCTTGAGTGCTTCAAG
TAGTGTGTGCCCGTCTGTTGTGTGACTCTGGTAACTAGAGATCCCTCAGACCCTTTTAGTCAGTGTGGAA
AATCTCTAGCAGTGGCGCCCGAACAGGGACTTGAAAGCGAAAGGGAAACCAGAGGAGCTCTCTCGACGCA
GGACTCGGCTTGCTGAAGCGCGCACGGCAAGAGGCGAGGGGCGGCGACTGGTGAGTACGCCAAAAATTTT
GACTAGCGGAGGCTAGAAGGAGAGAGATGGGTGCGAGAGCGTCAGTATTAAGCGGGGGAGAATTAGATCG
CGATGGGAAAAAATTCGGTTAAGGCCAGGGGGAAAGAAAAAATATAAATTAAAACATATAGTATGGGCAA
GCAGGGAGCTAGAACGATTCGCAGTTAATCCTGGCCTGTTAGAAACATCAGAAGGCTGTAGACAAATACT
GGGACAGCTACAACCATCCCTTCAGACAGGATCAGAAGAACTTAGATCATTATATAATACAGTAGCAACC
CTCTATTGTGTGCATCAAAGGATAGAGATAAAAGACACCAAGGAAGCTTTAGACAAGATAGAGGAAGAGC
AAAACAAAAGTAAGACCACCGCACAGCAAGCGGCCGGCCGCTGATCTTCAGACCTGGAGGAGGAGATATG
AGGGACAATTGGAGAAGTGAATTATATAAATATAAAGTAGTAAAAATTGAACCATTAGGAGTAGCACCCA
CCAAGGCAAAGAGAAGAGTGGTGCAGAGAGAAAAAAGAGCAGTGGGAATAGGAGCTTTGTTCCTTGGGTT
CTTGGGAGCAGCAGGAAGCACTATGGGCGCAGCGTCAATGACGCTGACGGTACAGGCCAGACAATTATTG
TCTGGTATAGTGCAGCAGCAGAACAATTTGCTGAGGGCTATTGAGGCGCAACAGCATCTGTTGCAACTCA
CAGTCTGGGGCATCAAGCAGCTCCAGGCAAGAATCCTGGCTGTGGAAAGATACCTAAAGGATCAACAGCT
CCTGGGGATTTGGGGTTGCTCTGGAAAACTCATTTGCACCACTGCTGTGCCTTGGAATGCTAGTTGGAGT
AATAAATCTCTGGAACAGATTTGGAATCACACGACCTGGATGGAGTGGGACAGAGAAATTAACAATTACA
CAAGCTTAATACACTCCTTAATTGAAGAATCGCAAAACCAGCAAGAAAAGAATGAACAAGAATTATTGGA
ATTAGATAAATGGGCAAGTTTGTGGAATTGGTTTAACATAACAAATTGGCTGTGGTATATAAAATTATTC
ATAATGATAGTAGGAGGCTTGGTAGGTTTAAGAATAGTTTTTGCTGTACTTTCTATAGTGAATAGAGTTA
GGCAGGGATATTCACCATTATCGTTTCAGACCCACCTCCCAACCCCGAGGGGACCCGACAGGCCCGAAGG
AATAGAAGAAGAAGGTGGAGAGAGAGACAGAGACAGATCCATTCGATTAGTGAACGGATCTCGACGGTAT
CGCCAAATGGCAGTATTCATCCACAATTTTAAAAGAAAAGGGGGGATTGGGGGGTACAGTGCAGGGGAAA
GAATAGTAGACATAATAGCAACAGACATACAAACTAAAGAATTACAAAAACAAATTACAAAAATTCAAAA
TTTTCGGGTTTATTACAGGGACAGCAGAGATCCAGTTTGGATCGATAAGCTTGATATCGAATTCCTGCAG
CCCCGATAAAATAAAAGATTTTATTTAGTCTCCAGAAAAAGGGGGGAATGAAAGACCCCACCTGTAGGTT
TGGCAAGCTAGCTGCAGTAACGCCATTTTGCAAGGCATGGAAAAATACCAAACCAAGAATAGAGAAGTTC
AGATCAAGGGCGGGTACATGAAAATAGCTAACGTTGGGCCAAACAGGATATCTGCGGTGAGCAGTTTCGG
CCCCGGCCCGGGGCCAAGAACAGATGGTCACCGCAGTTTCGGCCCCGGCCCGAGGCCAAGAACAGATGGT
CCCCAGATATGGCCCAACCCTCAGCAGTTTCTTAAGACCCATCAGATGTTTCCAGGCTCCCCCAAGGACC
TGAAATGACCCTGCGCCTTATTTGAATTAACCAATCAGCCTGCTTCTCGCTTCTGTTCGCGCGCTTCTGC
TTCCCGAGCTCTATAAAAGAGCTCACAACCCCTCACTCGGCGCGCCAGTCCTCCGACAGACTGAGTCGCC
CGGGGGGGATCTGGAGCTCTCGAGAATTCTCACGCGTATGGCCTCAAACGATTATACCCAACAAGCAACC
CAAAGCTATGGGGCCTACCCCACCCAGCCCGGGCAGGGCTATTCCCAGCAGAGCAGTCAGCCCTACGGAC
AGCAGAGTTACAGTGGTTATAGCCAGTCCACGGACACTTCAGGCTATGGCCAGAGCAGCTATTCTTCTTA
TGGCCAGAGCCAGAACACAGGCTATGGAACTCAGTCAACTCCCCAGGGATATGGCTCGACTGGCGGCTAT
GGCAGTAGCCAGAGCTCCCAATCGTCTTACGGGCAGCAGTCCTCCTATCCTGGCTATGGCCAGCAGCCAG
CTCCCAGCAGCACCTCGGGAAGTTACGGTAGCAGTTCTCAGAGCAGCAGCTATGGGCAGCCCCAGAGTGG
GAGCTACAGCCAGCAGCCTAGCTATGGTGGACAGCAGCAAAGCTATGGACAGCAGCAAAGCTATAATCCC
CCTCAGGGCTATGGACAGCAGAACCAGTACAACAGCGGTAGCGGCAGCGGTAGCATGGCCACAGACGCAA
TCGACCATTACTACCAGAACAGAGACGGCCCCCCTTCCAGGAGCTTTAGCGACGAATACGACTCATACAA
TAAGACAGCCCCTCTGCCACCTCTGAGCGCCTGCCCAGAGCGCGCCCAGACCCCTAACAGCAAGAGAATC
CCCATCACACCCAATTCCGCCAAGAGCACCTCCGAGTCTCCTCGGAGAATCACATTCTCTCGCGACGCAG
GCAGCTCCACCAAGGGCAGCACCCAGACAAGCCCATCCAACCAGGGCTCCGTGTCTAGCCGGAATGGCTC
TAACGGAAATGGCCTGGGCCTGTCCTCTGCCGGCAACTTCGCCGATTTCTTTAGCTCCGAGGTGTTTTAT
ATCGTGCTGCACAATCCCACCACAGCCCACAGATTCCTGAAGTTTTGCCAGAGCAGGGCCTGTTCCGAGA
ACCTGGAGTTTCTGCAGAAGATCGACGAGTACAATAGGCTGATCGATGAGGCCACACGCCTGCTGTCTAC
CATCTACAGCACATACGTGAGCAGCGAGGCCCCTAAGCAGATCAACATCTCTAATAGCCACGCCAGGCGC
CTGAGCCACGACATCAAGGGAGCAACCCACAACGTGCTGCCCGGCCTGGAGGATATCTTCAATGGCTCCC
AGGAGCAGATCGAGAAGCTGCTGGCCTCTGACCTGTATCCTAGATTTGTGAAGCACCAGGTGACCGCATC
CGCCACAATGGCCCTGGCAAACGACAAGGAGAGGTACCCAGGCCTGGGCGATTGCTTCTGTCTGACAGAC
CCACGGAGAGCCGATAATCCCATCGTGTTCGCAAGCGACGGATTCGTGAGCGTGACCGGCTATTCCCGCT
CTGATATCATCCCAAGGAACTGCCGCTTCCTGCAGGGCAGCTTTACCGACCGGCAGGCCACAAAGAGGCT
GCGCACCTCCATCGAGAATCGCGAGGAGACAGTGGAGCTGCTGCTGAACTATCGGAAGAATGGCGATCCC
TTTTGGAACCTGCTGTACGTGTCCCCTCTGCTGGACGGCAATGGCGATGTGAGATTCTTTCTGGGCGGCC
AGATCAACTGTTCTACCACAATCCACAGCCGGACCGACGTGCTGAGAATCCTGAGCCTGAACGACGAGGA
TACAGGCTCCTTCATCGAGGGCTCTAATAAGACCCCCAGCGTGCGGTCCAAGGAGTCTAACAATGCCTCC
AACTATGGCAAGACATCCTTCTTTAAGTCTTTTAAGAAGTACAAGGCCAATACCGTGGAGATCAGAGACG
AGGCCGGCATGGAGGGCGAGCTGATCGATAGGATCGGCAAGCTGCAGTTCAAGACACAGGTGGAGGAGTT
TTACACCGCCTATTCTAAGTACCTGGTGCTGAGCTATCAGCCACAGTCCCAGAACCTGATCGTGAAGTAC
TTCAGCCCCGGCATCGTGGATATGCTGAACCTGAATATGCCTAATGGCCTGGTGGCCCCAATCGTGGACA
AGGATATCTTCAAGGTGCTGACAGAGCACTCCCCTTCCTCTGTGCCACGGACCTTTAAGAACGTGGTGAG
GGAAGGCATCAAAGCAGGCAGGGCCGTGTCTGTGGAGACAGGCCTGCTGACAGGCATCGAGGAGATCAAG
AAGTCTCAGAACATCTTCAGCGGCACCACAGCCAATCGGGAGAGAGGCTGGAAGAAGGCCGAGGAGAAGT
ACGTGTGCCACTTTACCCCCTGTAAGGATGAGATGGGCAGGGTCGGCTGGGTGGTGCTGACTGTCGCTCC
TAAACTGGAAAGATTTGAATTCGGTGGTGGATCAGGTGGAGGATCTATGGTGAGCAAGGGCGAGGAGGAT
AACATGGCCATCATCAAGGAGTTCATGCGCTTCAAGGTGCACATGGAGGGCTCCGTGAACGGCCACGAGT
TCGAGATCGAGGGCGAGGGCGAGGGCCGCCCCTACGAGGGCACCCAGACCGCCAAGCTGAAGGTGACCAA
GGGTGGCCCCCTGCCCTTCGCCTGGGACATCCTGTCCCCTCAGTTCATGTACGGCTCCAAGGCCTACGTG
AAGCACCCCGCCGACATCCCCGACTACTTGAAGCTGTCCTTCCCCGAGGGCTTCAAGTGGGAGCGCGTGA
TGAACTTCGAGGACGGCGGCGTGGTGACCGTGACCCAGGACTCCTCCCTGCAGGACGGCGAGTTCATCTA
CAAGGTGAAGCTGCGCGGCACCAACTTCCCCTCCGACGGCCCCGTAATGCAGAAGAAGACCATGGGCTGG
GAGGCCTCCTCCGAGCGGATGTACCCCGAGGACGGCGCCCTGAAGGGCGAGATCAAGCAGAGGCTGAAGC
TGAAGGACGGCGGCCACTACGACGCTGAGGTCAAGACCACCTACAAGGCCAAGAAGCCCGTGCAGCTGCC
CGGCGCCTACAACGTCAACATCAAGTTGGACATCACCTCCCACAACGAGGACTACACCATCGTGGAACAG
TACGAACGCGCCGAGGGCCGCCACTCCACCGGCGGCATGGACGAGCTGTACAAGGGTGGTGGATCAGGTG
GAGGATCTCAACCACTGAGATTACCAAGTCCTGAAGTATATCGTTTTGTAGTAAAAGACTCTGAGGAAAA
CATTGTTTTTGAAGACAACTTGCAAAGTAGAAGTGGCATCCCCATTATTAAAGGAGGAACTGTAGTGAAA
TTAATTGAAAGGTTAACATATCATATGTATGCAGATCCCAATTTTGTTCGTACTTTTCTTACCACATATC
GTTCATTTTGTAAACCACAGGAATTGCTGAGCTTACTGATTGAACGGTTTGAAATTCCAGAGCCAGAACC
TACTGACGCAGACAAATTGGCAATAGAGAAAGGCGAGCAGCCAATCAGTGCAGACCTTAAAAGATTTCGC
AAGGAATATGTCCAACCAGTACAACTTAGGATCTTAAATGTATTTCGGCATTGGGTTGAACATCATTTTT
ATGACTTTGAAAGAGACTTGGAATTGCTTGAAAGACTAGAATCCTTCATTTCAAGTGTAAGAGGGAAAGC
TATGAAAAAATGGGTAGAGTCAATTGCTAAGATCATCAGGAGGAAGAAGCAAGCTCAGGCAAACGGAGTA
AGCCATAATATTACCTTTGAAAGTCCACCTCCACCAATTGAATGGCATATCAGCAAACCAGGACAGTTTG
AAACATTTGATCTCATGACACTTCATCCAATAGAAATTGCACGTCAGCTGACACTTTTGGAGTCTGATCT
TTACAGGAAAGTTCAACCGTCTGAACTTGTAGGGAGTGTGTGGACCAAAGAAGATAAAGAAATAAATTCT
CCAAATTTATTAAAAATGATTCGCCATACCACAAATCTCACCCTCTGGTTTGAAAAATGCATTGTGGAAG
CAGAAAATTTTGAAGAACGGGTGGCAGTACTAAGTAGAATTATAGAAATTCTGCAAGTTTTTCAAGATTT
GAATAATTTCAATGGCGTATTGGAGATAGTCAGTGCAGTAAATTCAGTGTCAGTATACAGACTAGACCAT
ACCTTTGAGGCACTGCAGGAAAGGAAAAGGAAAATTTTGGACGAAGCTGTGGAATTAAGTCAAGATCACT
TTAAAAAATACCTAGTAAAACTTAAGTCAATCAATCCACCTTGTGTGCCTTTTTTTGGAATATATTTAAC
AAATATTCTGAAGACCGAAGAAGGGAATAATGATTTTTTAAAAAAGAAAGGGAAAGATTTAATCAATTTC
AGTAAGAGGAGGAAAGTAGCTGAAATTACTGGAGAAATTCAGCAGTATCAGAATCAGCCTTACTGTTTAC
GGATAGAACCAGATATGAGGAGATTCTTTGAAAACCTTAACCCCATGGGAAGTGCATCTGAAAAAGAGTT
TACAGATTATTTGTTCAACAAGTCACTAGAAATTGAACCTCGAAACTGCAAACAGCCACCTCGATTTCCT
AGGAAATCAACTTTTTCCTTAAAATCTCCTGGAATAAGGCCTAACACAGGCCGACATGGCTCTACCTAAG
CGGCCGCAACTCCCACCTGCAACATGCGTGACTGACTGAGGCCGCGACTCTAGAGTCGACCTGCAGGCAT
GCAAGCTTGATATCAAGCTTATCGATAATCAACCTCTGGATTACAAAATTTGTGAAAGATTGACTGGTAT
TCTTAACTATGTTGCTCCTTTTACGCTATGTGGATACGCTGCTTTAATGCCTTTGTATCATGCTATTGCT
TCCCGTATGGCTTTCATTTTCTCCTCCTTGTATAAATCCTGGTTGCTGTCTCTTTATGAGGAGTTGTGGC
CCGTTGTCAGGCAACGTGGCGTGGTGTGCACTGTGTTTGCTGACGCAACCCCCACTGGTTGGGGCATTGC
CACCACCTGTCAGCTCCTTTCCGGGACTTTCGCTTTCCCCCTCCCTATTGCCACGGCGGAACTCATCGCC
GCCTGCCTTGCCCGCTGCTGGACAGGGGCTCGGCTGTTGGGCACTGACAATTCCGTGGTGTTGTCGGGGA
AATCATCGTCCTTTCCTTGGCTGCTCGCCTGTGTTGCCACCTGGATTCTGCGCGGGACGTCCTTCTGCTA
CGTCCCTTCGGCCCTCAATCCAGCGGACCTTCCTTCCCGCGGCCTGCTGCCGGCTCTGCGGCCTCTTCCG
CGTCTTCGCCTTCGCCCTCAGACGAGTCGGATCTCCCTTTGGGCCGCCTCCCCGCATCGATACCGTCGAC
CTCGAGGGAATTAATTTGAGCTCGGTACCTTTAAGACCAATGACTTACAAGGCAGCTGTAGATCTTAGCC
ACTTTTTAAAAGAAAAGGGGGGACTGGAAGGGCTAATTCACTCCCAACGAAGACAAGATCTGCTTTTTGC
TTGTACTGGGTCTCTCTGGTTAGACCAGATCTGAGCCTGGGAGCTCTCTGGCTAACTAGGGAACCCACTG
CTTAAGCCTCAATAAAGCTTGCCTTGAGTGCTTCAAGTAGTGTGTGCCCGTCTGTTGTGTGACTCTGGTA
ACTAGAGATCCCTCAGACCCTTTTAGTCAGTGTGGAAAATCTCTAGCAGCATCTAGAATTAATTCCGTGT
ATTCTATAGTGTCACCTAAATCGTATGTGTATGATACATAAGGTTATGTATTAATTGTAGCCGCGTTCTA
ACGACAATATGTACAAGCCTAATTGTGTAGCATCTGGCTTACTGAAGCAGACCCTATCATCTCTCTCGTA
AACTGCCGTCAGAGTCGGTTTGGTTGGACGAACCTTCTGAGTTTCTGGTAACGCCGTCCCGCACCCGGAA
ATGGTCAGCGAACCAATCAGCAGGGTCATCGCTAGCCAGATCCTCTACGCCGGACGCATCGTGGCCGGCA
TCACCGGCGCCACAGGTGCGGTTGCTGGCGCCTATATCGCCGACATCACCGATGGGGAAGATCGGGCTCG
CCACTTCGGGCTCATGAGCGCTTGTTTCGGCGTGGGTATGGTGGCAGGCCCCGTGGCCGGGGGACTGTTG
GGCGCCATCTCCTTGCATGCACCATTCCTTGCGGCGGCGGTGCTCAACGGCCTCAACCTACTACTGGGCT
GCTTCCTAATGCAGGAGTCGCATAAGGGAGAGCGTCGAATGGTGCACTCTCAGTACAATCTGCTCTGATG
CCGCATAGTTAAGCCAGCCCCGACACCCGCCAACACCCGCTGACGCGCCCTGACGGGCTTGTCTGCTCCC
GGCATCCGCTTACAGACAAGCTGTGACCGTCTCCGGGAGCTGCATGTGTCAGAGGTTTTCACCGTCATCA
CCGAAACGCGCGAGACGAAAGGGCCTCGTGATACGCCTATTTTTATAGGTTAATGTCATGATAATAATGG
TTTCTTAGACGTCAGGTGGCACTTTTCGGGGAAATGTGCGCGGAACCCCTATTTGTTTATTTTTCTAAAT
ACATTCAAATATGTATCCGCTCATGAGACAATAACCCTGATAAATGCTTCAATAATATTGAAAAAGGAAG
AGTATGAGTATTCAACATTTCCGTGTCGCCCTTATTCCCTTTTTTGCGGCATTTTGCCTTCCTGTTTTTG
CTCACCCAGAAACGCTGGTGAAAGTAAAAGATGCTGAAGATCAGTTGGGTGCACGAGTGGGTTACATCGA
ACTGGATCTCAACAGCGGTAAGATCCTTGAGAGTTTTCGCCCCGAAGAACGTTTTCCAATGATGAGCACT
TTTAAAGTTCTGCTATGTGGCGCGGTATTATCCCGTATTGACGCCGGGCAAGAGCAACTCGGTCGCCGCA
TACACTATTCTCAGAATGACTTGGTTGAGTACTCACCAGTCACAGAAAAGCATCTTACGGATGGCATGAC
AGTAAGAGAATTATGCAGTGCTGCCATAACCATGAGTGATAACACTGCGGCCAACTTACTTCTGACAACG
ATCGGAGGACCGAAGGAGCTAACCGCTTTTTTGCACAACATGGGGGATCATGTAACTCGCCTTGATCGTT
GGGAACCGGAGCTGAATGAAGCCATACCAAACGACGAGCGTGACACCACGATGCCTGTAGCAATGGCAAC
AACGTTGCGCAAACTATTAACTGGCGAACTACTTACTCTAGCTTCCCGGCAACAATTAATAGACTGGATG
GAGGCGGATAAAGTTGCAGGACCACTTCTGCGCTCGGCCCTTCCGGCTGGCTGGTTTATTGCTGATAAAT
CTGGAGCCGGTGAGCGTGGGTCTCGCGGTATCATTGCAGCACTGGGGCCAGATGGTAAGCCCTCCCGTAT
CGTAGTTATCTACACGACGGGGAGTCAGGCAACTATGGATGAACGAAATAGACAGATCGCTGAGATAGGT
GCCTCACTGATTAAGCATTGGTAACTGTCAGACCAAGTTTACTCATATATACTTTAGATTGATTTAAAAC
TTCATTTTTAATTTAAAAGGATCTAGGTGAAGATCCTTTTTGATAATCTCATGACCAAAATCCCTTAACG
TGAGTTTTCGTTCCACTGAGCGTCAGACCCCGTAGAAAAGATCAAAGGATCTTCTTGAGATCCTTTTTTT
CTGCGCGTAATCTGCTGCTTGCAAACAAAAAAACCACCGCTACCAGCGGTGGTTTGTTTGCCGGATCAAG
AGCTACCAACTCTTTTTCCGAAGGTAACTGGCTTCAGCAGAGCGCAGATACCAAATACTGTTCTTCTAGT
GTAGCCGTAGTTAGGCCACCACTTCAAGAACTCTGTAGCACCGCCTACATACCTCGCTCTGCTAATCCTG
TTACCAGTGGCTGCTGCCAGTGGCGATAAGTCGTGTCTTACCGGGTTGGACTCAAGACGATAGTTACCGG
ATAAGGCGCAGCGGTCGGGCTGAACGGGGGGTTCGTGCACACAGCCCAGCTTGGAGCGAACGACCTACAC
CGAACTGAGATACCTACAGCGTGAGCTATGAGAAAGCGCCACGCTTCCCGAAGGGAGAAAGGCGGACAGG
TATCCGGTAAGCGGCAGGGTCGGAACAGGAGAGCGCACGAGGGAGCTTCCAGGGGGAAACGCCTGGTATC
TTTATAGTCCTGTCGGGTTTCGCCACCTCTGACTTGAGCGTCGATTTTTGTGATGCTCGTCAGGGGGGCG
GAGCCTATGGAAAAACGCCAGCAACGCGGCCTTTTTACGGTTCCTGGCCTTTTGCTGGCCTTTTGCTCAC
ATGTTCTTTCCTGCGTTATCCCCTGATTCTGTGGATAACCGTATTACCGCCTTTGAGTGAGCTGATACCG
CTCGCCGCAGCCGAACGACCGAGCGCAGCGAGTCAGTGAGCGAGGAAGCGGAAGAGCGCCCAATACGCAA
ACCGCCTCTCCCCGCGCGTTGGCCGATTCATTAATGCAGCTGTGGAATGTGTGTCAGTTAGGGTGTGGAA
AGTCCCCAGGCTCCCCAGCAGGCAGAAGTATGCAAAGCATGCATCTCAATTAGTCAGCAACCAGGTGTGG
AAAGTCCCCAGGCTCCCCAGCAGGCAGAAGTATGCAAAGCATGCATCTCAATTAGTCAGCAACCATAGTC
CCGCCCCTAACTCCGCCCATCCCGCCCCTAACTCCGCCCAGTTCCGCCCATTCTCCGCCCCATGGC
